LOCUS       pJOG643_[NT1]_rat_GR-HBD 3094 bp DNA circular UNA 23-OCT-2012
COMMENT     This file is created by Vector NTI http://www.invitrogen.com/
FEATURES             Location/Qualifiers
     misc_feature    join(2626..3094,1..146)
                     /vntifkey="21"
                     /label="rep (pMB1)"
     rep_origin      complement(131)
                     /vntifkey="33"
                     /label=ORI
                     /note="RNaseH cleavage point"
     primer          239..258
                     /label=836
     CDS             381..>1214
                     /label="rat GR receptor hormone-binding domain [Rattus
                     norvegicus]"
     misc_feature    1226..1229
                     /vntifkey="21"
                     /label=AATG
     primer          complement(1343..1360)
                     /label=837
     CDS             1456..2466
                     /vntifkey="4"
                     /label="Sm/Sp no DraIII"
     mutation        2433
                     /vntifkey="62"
                     /label="G to A"
ORIGIN
        1 GAACAGGAGA GCGCACGAGG GAGCTTCCAG GGGGAAACGC CTGGTATCTT TATAGTCCTG
       61 TCGGGTTTCG CCACCTCTGA CTTGAGCGTC GATTTTTGTG ATGCTCGTCA GGGGGGCGGA
      121 GCCTATGGAA AAACGCCAGC AACGCGGCCT TTTTACGGTT CCTGGCCTTT TGCTGGCCTT
      181 TTGCTCACAT GTTCTTTCCT GCGTTATCCC CTGATTCTGT GGATAACCGT ATTACCGCCT
      241 TTGAGTGAGC TGATACCGCT CGCCGCAGCC GAACGACCGA GCGCAGCGAG TCAGTGAGCG
      301 AGGAAGCGGA AGAGCGCCCA ATACGCAAAC CGCCTCTCCC CGCGCGTTGG CCGATTCATT
      361 AATCACTCTG TGGTCTCACC ATGATTCAGC AAGCCACTGC AGGAGTCTCA CAAGACACTT
      421 CGGAAAATCC TAACAAAACA ATAGTTCCTG CTGCATTACC ACAGCTCACC CCTACCTTGG
      481 TGTCACTGCT GGAGGTGATT GAACCCGAGG TGTTGTATGC AGGATATGAT AGCTCTGTTC
      541 CAGATTCAGC ATGGAGAATT ATGACCACAC TCAACATGTT AGGTGGGCGT CAAGTGATTG
      601 CAGCAGTGAA ATGGGCAAAG GCGATACCAG GCTTCAGAAA CTTACACCTG GATGACCAAA
      661 TGACCCTGCT ACAGTACTCA TGGATGTTTC TCATGGCATT TGCCCTGGGT TGGAGATCAT
      721 ACAGACAATC AAGTGGAAAC CTGCTCTGCT TTGCTCCTGA TCTGATTATT AATGAGCAGA
      781 GAATGTCTCT ACCCTGCATG TATGACCAAT GTAAACACAT GCTGTTTGTC TCCTCTGAAT
      841 TACAAAGATT GCAGGTATCC TATGAAGAGT ATCTCTGTAT GAAAACCTTA CTGCTTCTCT
      901 CCTCAGTTCC TAAGGAAGGT CTGAAGAGCC AAGAGTTATT TGATGAGATT CGAATGACTT
      961 ATATCAAAGA GCTAGGAAAA GCCATCGTCA AAAGGGAAGG GAACTCCAGT CAGAACTGGC
     1021 AACGGTTTTA CCAACTGACA AAGCTTCTGG ACTCCATGCA TGAGGTGGTT GAGAATCTCC
     1081 TTACCTACTG CTTCCAGACA TTTTTGGATA AGACCATGAG TATTGAATTC CCAGAGATGT
     1141 TAGCTGAAAT CATCACTAAT CAGATACCAA AATATTCAAA TGGAAATATC AAAAAGCTTC
     1201 TGTTTCATCA AAAAgcttct gccgcAATGT GAGACCACGA AGTGGCTCTT CAGTGGACGA
     1261 AAGGGCCTCG TGATACGCCT ATTTTTATAG GTTAATGTCA TGATAATAAT GGTTTCTTAG
     1321 ACGTCAGGTG GCACTTTTCG GGGAAATGTG CGCGGAACCC CTATTTGTTT ATTTTTCTAA
     1381 ATACATTCAA ATATGTATCC GCTCATGAGA CAATAACCCT GATAAATGCT TCAATAATAT
     1441 TGAAAAAGGA AGAGTATGCG CTCACGCAAC TGGTCCAGAA CCTTGACCGA ACGCAGCGGT
     1501 GGTAACGGCG CAGTGGCGGT TTTCATGGCT TGTTATGACT GTTTTTTTGG GGTACAGTCT
     1561 ATGCCTCGGG CATCCAAGCA GCAAGCGCGT TACGCCGTGG GTCGATGTTT GATGTTATGG
     1621 AGCAGCAACG ATGTTACGCA GCAGGGCAGT CGCCCTAAAA CAAAGTTAAA CATCATGAGG
     1681 GAAGCGGTGA TCGCCGAAGT ATCGACTCAA CTATCAGAGG TAGTTGGCGT CATCGAGCGC
     1741 CATCTCGAAC CGACGTTGCT GGCCGTACAT TTGTACGGCT CCGCAGTGGA TGGCGGCCTG
     1801 AAGCCACACA GCGATATTGA TTTGCTGGTT ACGGTGACCG TAAGGCTTGA TGAAACAACG
     1861 CGGCGAGCTT TGATCAACGA CCTTTTGGAA ACTTCGGCTT CCCCTGGAGA GAGCGAGATT
     1921 CTCCGCGCTG TAGAAGTCAC CATTGTTGTG CACGACGACA TCATTCCGTG GCGTTATCCA
     1981 GCTAAGCGCG AACTGCAATT TGGAGAATGG CAGCGCAATG ACATTCTTGC AGGTATCTTC
     2041 GAGCCAGCCA CGATCGACAT TGATCTGGCT ATCTTGCTGA CAAAAGCAAG AGAACATAGC
     2101 GTTGCCTTGG TAGGTCCAGC GGCGGAGGAA CTCTTTGATC CGGTTCCTGA ACAGGATCTA
     2161 TTTGAGGCGC TAAATGAAAC CTTAACGCTA TGGAACTCGC CGCCCGACTG GGCTGGCGAT
     2221 GAGCGAAATG TAGTGCTTAC GTTGTCCCGC ATTTGGTACA GCGCAGTAAC CGGCAAAATC
     2281 GCGCCGAAGG ATGTCGCTGC CGACTGGGCA ATGGAGCGCC TGCCGGCCCA GTATCAGCCC
     2341 GTCATACTTG AAGCTAGACA GGCTTATCTT GGACAAGAAG AAGATCGCTT GGCCTCGCGC
     2401 GCAGATCAGT TGGAAGAATT TGTCCATTAC GTAAAAGGCG AGATCACCAA GGTAGTCGGC
     2461 AAATAACTGT CAGACCAAGT TTACTCATAT ATACTTTAGA TTGATTTAAA ACTTCATTTT
     2521 TAATTTAAAA GGATCTAGGT GAAGATCCTT TTTGATAATC TCATGACCAA AATCCCTTAA
     2581 CGTGAGTTTT CGTTCCACTG AGCGTCAGAC CCCGTAGAAA AGATCAAAGG ATCTTCTTGA
     2641 GATCCTTTTT TTCTGCGCGT AATCTGCTGC TTGCAAACAA AAAAACCACC GCTACCAGCG
     2701 GTGGTTTGTT TGCCGGATCA AGAGCTACCA ACTCTTTTTC CGAAGGTAAC TGGCTTCAGC
     2761 AGAGCGCAGA TACCAAATAC TGTCCTTCTA GTGTAGCCGT AGTTAGGCCA CCACTTCAAG
     2821 AACTCTGTAG CACCGCCTAC ATACCTCGCT CTGCTAATCC TGTTACCAGT GGCTGCTGCC
     2881 AGTGGCGATA AGTCGTGTCT TACCGGGTTG GACTCAAGAC GATAGTTACC GGATAAGGCG
     2941 CAGCGGTCGG GCTGAACGGG GGGTTCGTGC ACACAGCCCA GCTTGGAGCG AACGACCTAC
     3001 ACCGAACTGA GATACCTACA GCGTGAGCTA TGAGAAAGCG CCACGCTTCC CGAAGGGAGA
     3061 AAGGCGGACA GGTATCCGGT AAGCGGCAGG GTCG
//
