>Addgene plasmid #105411 | pJOG643 | addgene full sequence | sequence record 207368 | Addgene NGS Result
GAACAGGAGAGCGCACGAGGGAGCTTCCAGGGGGAAACGCCTGGTATCTTTATAGTCCTGTCGGGTTTCG
CCACCTCTGACTTGAGCGTCGATTTTTGTGATGCTCGTCAGGGGGGCGGAGCCTATGGAAAAACGCCAGC
AACGCGGCCTTTTTACGGTTCCTGGCCTTTTGCTGGCCTTTTGCTCACATGTTCTTTCCTGCGTTATCCC
CTGATTCTGTGGATAACCGTATTACCGCCTTTGAGTGAGCTGATACCGCTCGCCGCAGCCGAACGACCGA
GCGCAGCGAGTCAGTGAGCGAGGAAGCGGAAGAGCGCCCAATACGCAAACCGCCTCTCCCCGCGCGTTGG
CCGATTCATTAATCACTCTGTGGTCTCACCATGATTCAGCAAGCCACTGCAGGAGTCTCACAAGACACTT
CGGAAAATCCTAACAAAACAATAGTTCCTGCTGCATTACCACAGCTCACCCCTACCTTGGTGTCACTGCT
GGAGGTGATTGAACCCGAGGTGTTGTATGCAGGATATGATAGCTCTGTTCCAGATTCAGCATGGAGAATT
ATGACCACACTCAACATGTTAGGTGGGCGTCAAGTGATTGCAGCAGTGAAATGGGCAAAGGCGATACCAG
GCTTCAGAAACTTACACCTGGATGACCAAATGACCCTGCTACAGTACTCATGGATGTTTCTCATGGCATT
TGCCCTGGGTTGGAGATCATACAGACAATCAAGTGGAAACCTGCTCTGCTTTGCTCCTGATCTGATTATT
AATGAGCAGAGAATGTCTCTACCCTGCATGTATGACCAATGTAAACACATGCTGTTTGTCTCCTCTGAAT
TACAAAGATTGCAGGTATCCTATGAAGAGTATCTCTGTATGAAAACCTTACTGCTTCTCTCCTCAGTTCC
TAAGGAAGGTCTGAAGAGCCAAGAGTTATTTGATGAGATTCGAATGACTTATATCAAAGAGCTAGGAAAA
GCCATCGTCAAAAGGGAAGGGAACTCCAGTCAGAACTGGCAACGGTTTTACCAACTGACAAAGCTTCTGG
ACTCCATGCATGAGGTGGTTGAGAATCTCCTTACCTACTGCTTCCAGACATTTTTGGATAAGACCATGAG
TATTGAATTCCCAGAGATGTTAGCTGAAATCATCACTAATCAGATACCAAAATATTCAAATGGAAATATC
AAAAAGCTTCTGTTTCATCAAAAAGCTTCTGCCGCAATGTGAGACCACGAAGTGGCTCTTCAGTGGACGA
AAGGGCCTCGTGATACGCCTATTTTTATAGGTTAATGTCATGATAATAATGGTTTCTTAGACGTCAGGTG
GCACTTTTCGGGGAAATGTGCGCGGAACCCCTATTTGTTTATTTTTCTAAATACATTCAAATATGTATCC
GCTCATGAGACAATAACCCTGATAAATGCTTCAATAATATTGAAAAAGGAAGAGTATGCGCTCACGCAAC
TGGTCCAGAACCTTGACCGAACGCAGCGGTGGTAACGGCGCAGTGGCGGTTTTCATGGCTTGTTATGACT
GTTTTTTTTTGGGGTACAGTCTATGCCTCGGGCATCCAAGCAGCAAGCGCGTTACGCCGTGGGTCGATGT
TTGATGTTATGGAGCAGCAACGATGTTACGCAGCAGGGCAGTCGCCCTAAAACAAAGTTAAACATCATGA
GGGAAGCGGTGATCGCCGAAGTATCGACTCAACTATCAGAGGTAGTTGGCGTCATCGAGCGCCATCTCGA
ACCGACGTTGCTGGCCGTACATTTGTACGGCTCCGCAGTGGATGGCGGCCTGAAGCCACACAGCGATATT
GATTTGCTGGTTACGGTGACCGTAAGGCTTGATGAAACAACGCGGCGAGCTTTGATCAACGACCTTTTGG
AAACTTCGGCTTCCCCTGGAGAGAGCGAGATTCTCCGCGCTGTAGAAGTCACCATTGTTGTGCACGACGA
CATCATTCCGTGGCGTTATCCAGCTAAGCGCGAACTGCAATTTGGAGAATGGCAGCGCAATGACATTCTT
GCAGGTATCTTCGAGCCAGCCACGATCGACATTGATCTGGCTATCTTGCTGACAAAAGCAAGAGAACATA
GCGTTGCCTTGGTAGGTCCAGCGGCGGAGGAACTCTTTGATCCGGTTCCTGAACAGGATCTATTTGAGGC
GCTAAATGAAACCTTAACGCTATGGAACTCGCCGCCCGACTGGGCTGGCGATGAGCGAAATGTAGTGCTT
ACGTTGTCCCGCATTTGGTACAGCGCAGTAACCGGCAAAATCGCGCCGAAGGATGTCGCTGCCGACTGGG
CAATGGAGCGCCTGCCGGCCCAGTATCAGCCCGTCATACTTGAAGCTAGACAGGCTTATCTTGGACAAGA
AGAAGATCGCTTGGCCTCGCGCGCAGATCAGTTGGAAGAATTTGTCCATTACGTAAAAGGCGAGATCACC
AAGGTAGTCGGCAAATAACTGTCAGACCAAGTTTACTCATATATACTTTAGATTGATTTAAAACTTCATT
TTTAATTTAAAAGGATCTAGGTGAAGATCCTTTTTGATAATCTCATGACCAAAATCCCTTAACGTGAGTT
TTCGTTCCACTGAGCGTCAGACCCCGTAGAAAAGATCAAAGGATCTTCTTGAGATCCTTTTTTTCTGCGC
GTAATCTGCTGCTTGCAAACAAAAAAACCACCGCTACCAGCGGTGGTTTGTTTGCCGGATCAAGAGCTAC
CAACTCTTTTTCCGAAGGTAACTGGCTTCAGCAGAGCGCAGATACCAAATACTGTTCTTCTAGTGTAGCC
GTAGTTAGGCCACCACTTCAAGAACTCTGTAGCACCGCCTACATACCTCGCTCTGCTAATCCTGTTACCA
GTGGCTGCTGCCAGTGGCGATAAGTCGTGTCTTACCGGGTTGGACTCAAGACGATAGTTACCGGATAAGG
CGCAGCGGTCGGGCTGAACGGGGGGTTCGTGCACACAGCCCAGCTTGGAGCGAACGACCTACACCGAACT
GAGATACCTACAGCGTGAGCTATGAGAAAGCGCCACGCTTCCCGAAGGGAGAAAGGCGGACAGGTATCCG
GTAAGCGGCAGGGTCG
Features (pLannotate 1.2.2; 7 found; start..end, strand, type, name):
    314..363     +  CDS            lacI (fragment): lac repressor; lacI; The lac repressor binds to the lac operator to inhibit transcription in E. coli. This inhibition can be relieved by adding lactose or isopropyl-β-D-thiogalactopyranoside (IPTG).
    384..1214    +  CDS            Nr3c1 (fragment): GCR_RAT - Also known as Grl. Experimental evidence at protein level: Swiss-Prot protein existence level 1. [Isoform A]: Has transcriptional activation and repression activity. Mediates glucocorticoid-induced apoptosis. Promotes accurate chromosome segregation during mitosis. May act as a tumor suppressor. May play a negative role in adipogenesis through the regulation of lipolytic and antilipogenic gene expression. From Rattus norvegicus (Rat).
   1351..1455    +  promoter       AmpR promoter: bla
   1446..1526    -  CDS            int (fragment): INT2_ECOLX - Protein inferred from homology: Swiss-Prot protein existence level 3. Putative integrase believed to be involved in the insertion of antibiotic resistance genes into plasmids and transposons. From Escherichia coli.
   1614..1670    +  CDS            GmR (fragment): gentamycin acetyltransferase; aacC1; confers resistance to gentamycin
   1677..2465    +  CDS            aadA: S3AD_ECOLX - Experimental evidence at protein level: Swiss-Prot protein existence level 1. Mediates bacterial resistance to the antibiotics streptomycin and spectinomycin. From Escherichia coli.
   2639..131     +  rep_origin     ori (across the origin): high-copy-number ColE1/pMB1/pBR322/pUC origin of replication
