[The description below was written by a language model from this plasmid's Addgene catalogue record, the feature table of its GenBank file and pLannotate feature annotations shown in this document.]
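Description:
pJOG643 is a small (about 3.1 kb) Modular Cloning (MoClo) part plasmid for plant synthetic biology, built in the pAGM1276 backbone. It is propagated in E. coli from a high-copy pMB1/ColE1-type origin. Selection is with spectinomycin through an aadA streptomycin/spectinomycin resistance gene, which sits downstream of a bla-type (AmpR) promoter. The short lacI, integrase and gentamicin-acetyltransferase matches in the automated annotation are fragments, most likely vector or resistance-cassette remnants rather than functional genes.

The payload is the hormone-binding domain of the rat glucocorticoid receptor (Nr3c1), a coding segment of roughly 830 bp. Internal BsaI and BpiI recognition sites have been removed so that the part is compatible with Golden Gate assembly. The fragment was inserted through BpiI sites that were destroyed during cloning. The GenBank file name tags the module as "NT1", and the open-ended CDS is followed closely by an annotated AATG four-base sequence. Together these indicate an N-terminal tag module without a stop codon, designed to be ligated in frame upstream of a coding sequence through the AATG fusion site. The plasmid has no annotated promoter or terminator for the insert, so it is a building block and not an expression construct. Two annotated primer sites flank the insert and can be used for sequence verification.

The record gives the purpose only as synthetic biology. In general, fusing this domain to a protein of interest, such as a transcription factor, makes its activity or nuclear localisation dependent on a glucocorticoid ligand such as dexamethasone. This part would therefore typically be assembled into transcription units for chemically inducible control of protein function in plants.
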