Addgene plasmid #105411: pJOG643
Purpose: Synthetic biology
Depositing lab: Johannes Stuttmann. Depositing organization: Martin-Luther-Universitaet Halle-Wittenberg. Publication: Peripheral infrastructure vectors and an extended set of plant parts for the Modular Cloning system. Gantner J, Ordon J, Ilse T, Kretschmer C, Gruetzner R, Lofke C, Dagdas Y, Burstenbinder K, Marillonnet S, Stuttmann J. PLoS One. 2018 May 30;13(5):e0197185. doi: 10.1371/journal.pone.0197185. eCollection 2018. PubMed 29847550.
Backbone
  Vector backbone: pAGM1276 (Engler et al., 2014)
  Vector type: Synthetic Biology
Growth in bacteria
  Bacterial resistance: Spectinomycin, 50 μg/mL
  Growth temperature: 37°C
  Growth strain: DH5alpha
  Copy number: High Copy
Gene/Insert
  Gene/Insert name: Hormone-binding domain (glucocorticoid receptor)
  Species: R. norvegicus (rat)
  Mutation: BsaI/ BpiI restriction sites removed
  Cloning method: Restriction Enzyme; 5′ cloning site BpiI (destroyed during cloning); 3′ cloning site BpiI (destroyed during cloning)
  Sequencing primers: 5′ CTTTGAGTGAGCTGATACCG; 3′ GGGTTCCGCGCACATTTC
Terms and licenses: Academic/Nonprofit Terms; Industry Terms: Not Available to Industry
How to cite: pJOG643 was a gift from Johannes Stuttmann (Addgene plasmid # 105411 ; http://n2t.net/addgene:105411 ; RRID:Addgene_105411)
